>Addgene plasmid #69548 | Myog'-2A-mCherryNLS-PGK-Puro | depositor full sequence | sequence record 122974 | Myog'-2A-mCherryNLS-PGK-Puro sequence 7948 bps
AGCGCCCAATACGCAAACCGCCTCTCCCCGCGCGTTGGCCGATTCATTAATGCAGCTGGCACGACAGGTT
TCCCGACTGGAAAGCGGGCAGTGAGCGCAACGCAATTAATGTGAGTTAGCTCACTCATTAGGCACCCCAG
GCTTTACACTTTATGCTTCCGGCTCGTATGTTGTGTGGAATTGTGAGCGGATAACAATTTCACACAGGAA
ACAGCTATGACCATGATTACGCCAAGCTTGGTACCGAGCTCGGATCCGTGCCCAGTGAATGCAACTCCCA
CAGCGCCTCCTGCAGTCCGGAGTGGGGCAATGCACTGGAGTTCGGTCCCAACCCAGGAGGTAAGTGAATC
CTGACCCTGGTAACATGGCTCAAATCCCTTAGTCCCTACCTAGGCTGGGCTTGTACCCTTACCATAAGCC
CTGTCCCAATCACCCTTCAGCAGCTTTTCTAGGAACTTGCTGACCTGAGGGCCCCAAATGGTGGGCTGGA
GACCCTGTGCCTCCCGGTAGCCTTGACCAGCTAAAGAGTAGTCAGAGCCTCCAGCAACTTCCCTGCTGGT
CTCTGACCTCAGAGAGAAGAGCCTGCTCCTGCCCCAGGGGTCCCTGGGGATCACTCAGTCAGTGTTGTAA
AACTGTGCCCTGTGCCCTAGGATATCCTGGCTTCACCTAGGGATAGCCACTTTTAAAACCCCACAAGCAC
ACACACAGCATGGGGAGTACTAGTGTCCTGGGGGCGGGGAACACTCCTGAGTCTTCCTTACCCATTTTGT
CCTGGAAAATCTGTGTCAAGGGTCCCATACCAGTTGCCCAGGAAACATTCTCCCACTTTTTCTTGCAGAT
CATTTGCTCGCGGCTGACCCTACAGACGCCCACAATCTGCACTCCCTTACGTCCATCGTCGACAGCATCA
CGGTGGAGGATATGTCTGTTGCCTTCCCAGACGAAACCATGCCCAACGCTAGCGCCACTAACTTCTCCCT
GTTGAAACAAGCAGGGGATGTCGAAGAGAATCCCGGGCCAATGGTGAGCAAGGGCGAGGAGGATAACATG
GCCATCATCAAGGAGTTCATGCGCTTCAAGGTGCACATGGAGGGCTCCGTGAACGGCCACGAGTTCGAGA
TCGAGGGCGAGGGCGAGGGCCGCCCCTACGAGGGCACCCAGACCGCCAAGCTGAAGGTGACCAAGGGTGG
CCCCCTGCCCTTCGCCTGGGACATCCTGTCCCCTCAGTTCATGTACGGCTCCAAGGCCTACGTGAAGCAC
CCCGCCGACATCCCCGACTACTTGAAGCTGTCCTTCCCCGAGGGCTTCAAGTGGGAGCGCGTGATGAACT
TCGAGGACGGCGGCGTGGTGACCGTGACCCAGGACTCCTCCCTGCAGGACGGCGAGTTCATCTACAAGGT
GAAGCTGCGCGGCACCAACTTCCCCTCCGACGGCCCCGTAATGCAGAAGAAGACCATGGGCTGGGAGGCC
TCCTCCGAGCGGATGTACCCCGAGGACGGCGCCCTGAAGGGCGAGATCAAGCAGAGGCTGAAGCTGAAGG
ACGGCGGCCACTACGACGCTGAGGTCAAGACCACCTACAAGGCCAAGAAGCCCGTGCAGCTGCCCGGCGC
CTACAACGTCAACATCAAGTTGGACATCACCTCCCACAACGAGGACTACACCATCGTGGAACAGTACGAA
CGCGCCGAGGGCCGCCACTCCACCGGCGGCATGGACGAGCTGTACAAGCCCAAGAAGAAGAGGAAGGTGG
GTGGCCCTAAGAAAAAGAGAAAGGTGTGACGTACAAGTAAGAATTCCGATCATATTCAATAACCCTTAAT
ATAACTTCGTATAATGTATGCTATACGAAGTTATTAGGTCTGAAGAGGAGTTTACGTCCAGCCAAGCTTA
GGATCTCGACCTCGAAATTCTACCGGGTAGGGGAGGCGCTTTTCCCAAGGCAGTCTGGAGCATGCGCTTT
AGCAGCCCCGCTGGCACTTGGCGCTACACAAGTGGCCTCTGGCCTCGCACACATTCCACATCCACCGGTA
GCGCCAACCGGCTCCGTTCTTTGGTGGCCCCTTCGCGCCACCTTCTACTCCTCCCCTAGTCAGGAAGTTC
CCCCCCGCCCCGCAGCTCGCGTCGTGCAGGACGTGACAAATGGAAGTAGCACGTCTCACTAGTCTCGTGC
AGATGGACAGCACCGCTGAGCAATGGAAGCGGGTAGGCCTTTGGGGCAGCGGCCAATAGCAGCTTTGCTC
CTTCGCTTTCTGGGCTCAGCAGCTGGGAAGGGTGGGTCCGGGGGCGGGCTCAGGGGCGGGCTCAGGGGCG
GGGCGGGCGCCCGAAGGTCCTCCGGAGGCCCGGCATTCTGCACGCTTCAAAAGCGCACGTCTGCCGCGCT
GTTCTCCTCTTCCTCATCTCCGGGCCTTTCGACCTGCATCCATCTAGATCTCGAGCAGCTGAAGCTTACC
ATGACCGAGTACAAGCCCACGGTGCGCCTCGCCACCCGCGACGACGTCCCCAGGGCCGTACGCACCCTCG
CCGCCGCGTTCGCCGACTACCCCGCCACGCGCCACACCGTCGATCCGGACCGCCACATCGAGCGGGTCAC
CGAGCTGCAAGAACTCTTCCTCACGCGCGTCGGGCTCGACATCGGCAAGGTGTGGGTCGCGGACGACGGC
GCCGCGGTGGCGGTCTGGACCACGCCGGAGAGCGTCGAAGCGGGGGCGGTGTTCGCCGAGATCGGCCCGC
GCATGGCCGAGTTGAGCGGTTCCCGGCTGGCCGCGCAGCAACAGATGGAAGGCCTCCTGGCGCCGCACCG
GCCCAAGGAGCCCGCGTGGTTCCTGGCCACCGTCGGCGTCTCGCCCGACCACCAGGGCAAGGGTCTGGGC
AGCGCCGTCGTGCTCCCCGGAGTGGAGGCGGCCGAGCGCGCCGGGGTGCCCGCCTTCCTGGAGACCTCCG
CGCCCCGCAACCTCCCCTTCTACGAGCGGCTCGGCTTCACCGTCACCGCCGACGTCGAGGTGCCCGAAGG
ACCGCGCACCTGGTGCATGACCCGCAAGCCCGGTGCCTGACGCCCGCCCCACGACCCGCAGCGCCCGACC
GAAAGGAGCGCACGACCCCATGCATCGATGATATCAGATCCCCGGGATGCAGAAATTGATGATCTATTAA
ACAATAAAGATGTCCACTAAAATGGAAGTTTTTCCTGTCATACTTTGTTAAGAAGGGTGAGAACAGAGTA
CCTACATTTTGAATGGAAGGATTGGAGCTACGGGGGTGGGGGTGGGGTGGGATTAGATAAATGCCTGCTC
TTTACTGAAGGCTCTTTACTATTGCTTTATGATAATGTTTCATAGTTGGATATCATAATTTAAACAAGCA
AAACCAAATTAAGGGCCAGCTCATTCCTCCCACTCATGATCTATAGATCTATAGATCTCTCGTGGGATCA
TTGTTTTTCTCTTGATTCCCACTTTGTGGTTCTAAGTACTGTGGTTTCCAAATGTGTCAGTTTCATAGCC
TGAAGAACGAGATCAGCAGCCTCTGTTCCACATACACTTCATTCTCAGTATTGTTTTGCCAAGTTCTAAT
TCCATCAGAAGCTGGTCGAGATCCGGAACCCTTAATATAACTTCGTATAATGTATGCTATACGAAGTTAT
TAGGTCCCTCGAAGAGGTTCACTAGGCGCGCCGATTGTCTGTCAGGCTGGGTGTGCATGTGAGCCCCCAA
GTTGGTGTCAAAAGCCATCACTTCTGTAGCAGGGGGCTTTTAAGTGGGGCTGTCCTGATGTCCAGAAAAC
AGCCCTGGGCTGCCACAAGCCAGACTCCCCACTCCCCATTCACATAAGGCTAACACCCAGCCCAGCGAGG
GAATTTAGCTGACTCCTTAAAGCAGAGAGCATCCTCTTCTGAGGAGAGAAAGATGGAGTCCAGAGAGCCC
CCTTGTTAATGTCCCTCAGTGGGGCAAACTCAGGAGCTTCTTTTTTGTTTATCATAATATGCCTCGAATT
CCACCCCCCACCCCCAAAATGAAACCGTTTGAGAGACATGAGTGCCCTGACCTGGACAAGTGTGCACATC
TGTTCTAGTCTCTTCCTGAAGCCAGTGGCTGGGCTGGGCCTGCCCTGAGTTGAGAGAGAAGGGGGAGGAG
CTATCCGGTTCCAAAGCCTCTGGGGGCCAAGCATTTGCAGTGGATCTTGGGAACCTTCCAGTGCTTTGTG
TATTGTTTATTGTTTTGTGTGTTGTTTGTAAAGCTGCCGTCTGACCAAGGTCTCCTGTGCTGATGATACC
GGGAACAGGCAGGGAAGGGGGTGGGGGCTCTTGGGGTGACTTCTTTTGTTAACTAAGCATTGTGTGGTTT
TGCGCGGCCGCTCGAGCATGCATCTAGAGGGCCCAATTCGCCCTATAGTGAGTCGTATTACAATTCACTG
GCCGTCGTTTTACAACGTCGTGACTGGGAAAACCCTGGCGTTACCCAACTTAATCGCCTTGCAGCACATC
CCCCTTTCGCCAGCTGGCGTAATAGCGAAGAGGCCCGCACCGATCGCCCTTCCCAACAGTTGCGCAGCCT
GAATGGCGAATGG
[124 nt withheld, positions 4564-4687]
C
[91 nt withheld, positions 4689-4779]
A
[49 nt withheld, positions 4781-4829]
CCTTTGACGTTGGAGTCCACGTTCTTT
[37 nt withheld, positions 4857-4893]
ACCCTATCTCGGTCTATTCTTTTGATTTATAAGGGATTTTGCCGATTTCGGCCTATTGGTTAAAAAATGA
GCTGATTTAACAAAAATTTAACGCGAATTTTAACAAAATTCAGGGCGCAAGGGCTGCTAAAGGAAGCGGA
ACACGTAGAAAGCCAGTCCGCAGAAACGGTGCTGACCCCGGATGAATGTCAGCTACTGGGCTATCTGGAC
AAGGGAAAACGCAAGCGCAAAGAGAAAGCAGGTAGCTTGCAGTGGGCTTACATGGCGATAGCTAGACTGG
GCGGTTTTATGGACAGCAAGCGAACCGGAATTGCCAGCTGGGGCGCCCTCTGGTAAGGTTGGGAAGCCCT
GCAAAGTAAACTGGATGGCTTTCTTGCCGCCAAGGATCTGATGGCGCAGGGGATCAAGATCTGATCAAGA
GACAGGATGAGGATCGTTTCGCATGATTGAACAAGATGGATTGCACGCAGGTTCTCCGGCCGCTTGGGTG
GAGAGGCTATTCGGCTATGACTGGGCACAACAGACAATCGGCTGCTCTGATGCCGCCGTGTTCCGGCTGT
CAGCGCAGGGGCGCCCGGTTCTTTTTGTCAAGACCGACCTGTCCGGTGCCCTGAATGAACTGCAGGACGA
GGCAGCGCGGCTATCGTGGCTGGCCACGACGGGCGTTCCTTGCGCAGCTGTGCTCGACGTTGTCACTGAA
GCGGGAAGGGACTGGCTGCTATTGGGCGAAGTGCCGGGGCAGGATCTCCTGTCATCCCACCTTGCTCCTG
CCGAGAAAGTATCCATCATGGCTGATGCAATGCGGCGGCTGCATACGCTTGATCCGGCTACCTGCCCATT
CGACCACCAAGCGAAACATCGCATCGAGCGAGCACGTACTCGGATGGAAGCCGGTCTTGTCGATCAGGAT
GATCTGGACGAAGAGCATCAGGGGCTCGCGCCAGCCGAACTGTTCGCCAGGCTCAAGGCGCGCATGCCCG
ACGGCGAGGATCTCGTCGTGACCCATGGCGATGCCTGCTTGCCGAATATCATGGTGGAAAATGGCCGCTT
TTCTGGATTCATCGACTGTGGCCGGCTGGGTGTGGCGGACCGCTATCAGGACATAGCGTTGGCTACCCGT
GATATTGCTGAAGAGCTTGGCGGCGAATGGGCTGACCGCTTCCTCGTGCTTTACGGTATCGCCGCTCCCG
ATTCGCAGCGCATCGCCTTCTATCGCCTTCTTGACGAGTTCTTCTGAATTGAAAAAGGAAGAGTATGAGT
ATTCAACATTTCCGTGTCGCCCTTATTCCCTTTTTTGCGGCATTTTGCCTTCCTGTTTTTGCTCACCCAG
AAACGCTGGTGAAAGTAAAAGATGCTGAAGATCAGTTGGGTGCACGAGTGGGTTACATCGAACTGGATCT
CAACAGCGGTAAGATCCTTGAGAGTTTTCGCCCCGAAGAACGTTTTCCAATGATGAGCACTTTTAAAGTT
CTGCTATGTGGCGCGGTATTATCCCGTATTGACGCCGGGCAAGAGCAACTCGGTCGCCGCATACACTATT
CTCAGAATGACTTGGTTGAGTACTCACCAGTCACAGAAAAGCATCTTACGGATGGCATGACAGTAAGAGA
ATTATGCAGTGCTGCCATAACCATGAGTGATAACACTGCGGCCAACTTACTTCTGACAACGATCGGAGGA
CCGAAGGAGCTAACCGCTTTTTTGCACAACATGGGGGATCATGTAACTCGCCTTGATCGTTGGGAACCGG
AGCTGAATGAAGCCATACCAAACGACGAGCGTGACACCACGATGCCTGTAGCAATGGCAACAACGTTGCG
CAAACTATTAACTGGCGAACTACTTACTCTAGCTTCCCGGCAACAATTAATAGACTGGATGGAGGCGGAT
AAAGTTGCAGGACCACTTCTGCGCTCGGCCCTTCCGGCTGGCTGGTTTATTGCTGATAAATCTGGAGCCG
GTGAGCGTGGGTCTCGCGGTATCATTGCAGCACTGGGGCCAGATGGTAAGCCCTCCCGTATCGTAGTTAT
CTACACGACGGGGAGTCAGGCAACTATGGATGAACGAAATAGACAGATCGCTGAGATAGGTGCCTCACTG
ATTAAGCATTGGTAACTGTCAGACCAAGTTTACTCATATATACTTTAGATTGATTTAAAACTTCATTTTT
AATTTAAAAGGATCTAGGTGAAGATCCTTTTTGATAATCTCATGACCAAAATCCCTTAACGTGAGTTTTC
GTTCCACTGAGCGTCAGACCCCGTAGAAAAGATCAAAGGATCTTCTTGAGATCCTTTTTTTCTGCGCGTA
ATCTGCTGCTTGCAAACAAAAAAACCACCGCTACCAGCGGTGGTTTGTTTGCCGGATCAAGAGCTACCAA
CTCTTTTTCCGAAGGTAACTGGCTTCAGCAGAGCGCAGATACCAAATACTGTTCTTCTAGTGTAGCCGTA
GTTAGGCCACCACTTCAAGAACTCTGTAGCACCGCCTACATACCTCGCTCTGCTAATCCTGTTACCAGTG
GCTGCTGCCAGTGGCGATAAGTCGTGTCTTACCGGGTTGGACTCAAGACGATAGTTACCGGATAAGGCGC
AGCGGTCGGGCTGAACGGGGGGTTCGTGCACACAGCCCAGCTTGGAGCGAACGACCTACACCGAACTGAG
ATACCTACAGCGTGAGCTATGAGAAAGCGCCACGCTTCCCGAAGGGAGAAAGGCGGACAGGTATCCGGTA
AGCGGCAGGGTCGGAACAGGAGAGCGCACGAGGGAGCTTCCAGGGGGAAACGCCTGGTATCTTTATAGTC
CTGTCGGGTTTCGCCACCTCTGACTTGAGCGTCGATTTTTGTGATGCTCGTCAGGGGGGCGGAGCCTATG
GAAAAACGCCAGCAACGCGGCCTTTTTACGGTTCCTGGCCTTTTGCTGGCCTTTTGCTCACATGTTCTTT
CCTGCGTTATCCCCTGATTCTGTGGATAACCGTATTACCGCCTTTGAGTGAGCTGATACCGCTCGCCGCA
GCCGAACGACCGAGCGCAGCGAGTCAGTGAGCGAGGAAGCGGAAG
Features (pLannotate 1.2.2; 21 found; start..end, strand, type, name):
      2..94      +  CDS            lacI (fragment): lac repressor; lacI; The lac repressor binds to the lac operator to inhibit transcription in E. coli. This inhibition can be relieved by adding lactose or isopropyl-β-D-thiogalactopyranoside (IPTG).
    107..128     +  protein_bind   CAP binding site: CAP binding activates transcription in the presence of cAMP. E. coli catabolite activator protein
    143..173     +  promoter       lac promoter: promoter for the E. coli lac operon
    181..197     +  protein_bind   lac operator: The lac repressor binds to the lac operator to inhibit transcription in E. coli. This inhibition can be relieved by adding lactose or isopropyl-β-D-thiogalactopyranoside (IPTG). lac repressor encoded by lacI
    258..338     +  CDS            Myog (fragment): MYOG_MOUSE - Experimental evidence at protein level: Swiss-Prot protein existence level 1. Acts as a transcriptional activator that promotes transcription of muscle-specific target genes and plays a role in muscle differentiation, cell cycle exit and muscle atrophy. Essential for the development of functional embryonic skeletal fiber muscle differentiation. However is dispensable for postnatal skeletal muscle growth; phosphorylation by CAMK2G inhibits its transcriptional activity in respons to muscle activity. Required for the recruitment of the FACT complex to muscle-specific promoter regions
    838..957     +  CDS            Myog (fragment): MYOG_MOUSE - Experimental evidence at protein level: Swiss-Prot protein existence level 1. Acts as a transcriptional activator that promotes transcription of muscle-specific target genes and plays a role in muscle differentiation, cell cycle exit and muscle atrophy. Essential for the development of functional embryonic skeletal fiber muscle differentiation. However is dispensable for postnatal skeletal muscle growth; phosphorylation by CAMK2G inhibits its transcriptional activity in respons to muscle activity. Required for the recruitment of the FACT complex to muscle-specific promoter regions
   1021..1728    +  CDS            mCherry: mCherry is a basic (constitutively fluorescent) red fluorescent protein published in 2004, derived from Discosoma sp.. It is reported to be a very rapidly-maturing monomer with low acid sensitivity.
   1821..1854    -  protein_bind   loxP: Cre-mediated recombination occurs in the 8-bp core sequence (GCATACAT). Cre recombinase
   1915..2411    +  promoter       PGK promoter: mouse phosphoglycerate kinase 1 promoter
   2451..3050    +  CDS            PuroR: puromycin N-acetyltransferase; pac from Streptomyces alboniger; confers resistance to puromycin
   3128..3580    +  polyA_signal   PGK poly(A) signal: mouse phosphoglycerate kinase 1 polyadenylation signal
   3607..3640    -  protein_bind   loxP: Cre-mediated recombination occurs in the 8-bp core sequence (GCATACAT). Cre recombinase
   3674..3856    +  CDS            Myog (fragment): MYOG_RAT - Experimental evidence at protein level: Swiss-Prot protein existence level 1. Acts as a transcriptional activator that promotes transcription of muscle-specific target genes and plays a role in muscle differentiation, cell cycle exit and muscle atrophy. Essential for the development of functional embryonic skeletal fiber muscle differentiation. However is dispensable for postnatal skeletal muscle growth; phosphorylation by CAMK2G inhibits its transcriptional activity in respons to muscle activity. Required for the recruitment of the FACT complex to muscle-specific promoter regions,
   4382..4400    -  promoter       T7 promoter: promoter for bacteriophage T7 RNA polymerase
   4403..4560    +  CDS            lacZα (fragment): LacZα fragment of β-galactosidase; lacZ fragment
   4564..4992    +  rep_origin     f1 ori (sequence partly withheld): f1 bacteriophage origin of replication; arrow indicates direction of (+) strand synthesis
   5005..5304    +  CDS            tnpA (fragment): TN5P_ECOLX - Also known as tnp. Experimental evidence at protein level: Swiss-Prot protein existence level 1. Mediates transposition of transposon Tn5 by a 'cut and paste' mechanism. First, the monomeric transposase binds the 19 bp inverted DNA repeats flanking the transposon. Then, dimerization of the DNA- bound transposase creates a synaptic DNA complex. After nicking of the first DNA strand, excision of the transposon proceeds through a series of intermediates. The transposase then mediates the insertion of the transposon at a new site by strand transfer. The activity of the wild- type tran
   5336..6127    +  CDS            neo: KKA2_KLEPN - Also known as kan, nptII. Experimental evidence at protein level: Swiss-Prot protein existence level 1. Resistance to kanamycin, neomycin, paromomycin, ribostamycin, butirosin and gentamicin B. From Klebsiella pneumoniae.
   6131..6147    +  promoter       AmpR promoter (fragment): bla
   6148..7008    +  CDS            AmpR: β-lactamase; bla; confers resistance to ampicillin, carbenicillin, and related antibiotics
   7179..7767    +  rep_origin     ori: high-copy-number ColE1/pMB1/pBR322/pUC origin of replication
