[The description below was written by a language model from this plasmid's Addgene catalogue record and pLannotate feature annotations shown in this document.]
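Description:
Myog'-2A-mCherryNLS-PGK-Puro is a 7,948 bp mouse gene-targeting donor plasmid built on the PCR2.1 cloning backbone. It serves as the repair template for homologous recombination at the mouse myogenin (Myog) locus. In bacteria it replicates from a high-copy ColE1/pUC-type origin and is selected with ampicillin through the β-lactamase gene. The backbone also carries an f1 phage origin, a kanamycin/neomycin phosphotransferase gene, and remnants of the lac promoter/operator, lacZα and T7 promoter region that flank the original cloning site.

The targeting cassette is bracketed by two mouse genomic homology arms. The 5' arm is about 700 bp, and its annotated Myog coding fragments represent the end of the gene. The 3' arm is about 675 bp and covers sequence downstream of the stop codon. The 5' arm contains a silent V205V change, which the record says prevents Cas9 from cutting the donor or the repaired allele, so the plasmid is meant to be used with nuclease-induced double-strand breaks.

Directly after the 5' arm, in place of the myogenin stop codon, sits a 2A "skipping" peptide followed by mCherry with two C-terminal nuclear localization signals. After correct integration, the endogenous Myog promoter therefore drives one transcript that yields separate myogenin and nuclear red fluorescent proteins. Downstream, a mouse PGK promoter drives puromycin N-acetyltransferase with a PGK polyadenylation signal, allowing selection of targeted mammalian cells. Two loxP sites in the same orientation flank this selection cassette, so Cre recombinase can excise it afterwards. The resulting knock-in would serve as a fluorescent reporter of endogenous myogenin expression, a marker of muscle differentiation.
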