Addgene plasmid #69548: Myog'-2A-mCherryNLS-PGK-Puro
Purpose: Donor vector for homologous recombination to insert a 2A-mCherry-NLS cassette in place of the stop codon of myogenin in the mouse genome.
Depositing lab: Charles Gersbach. Depositing organization: Duke University.
Backbone
  Vector backbone: PCR2.1
  Backbone manufacturer: Invitrogen
  Total vector size (bp): 7948
  Vector type: Mouse Targeting
  Selectable markers: Puromycin
Growth in bacteria
  Bacterial resistance: Ampicillin, 100 μg/mL
  Growth temperature: 37°C
  Growth strain: Stbl3
  Copy number: Unknown
Gene/Insert 1
  Gene/Insert name: 2A-mCherry-NLS (alt name: mCherry)
  Species: Synthetic
  Insert size (bp): 819
  Tag / fusion protein: PVT1-2A "skipping" peptide (N terminal on insert); 2x nuclear localization signal (C terminal on insert)
  Cloning method: Restriction Enzyme; 5′ cloning site NheI (not destroyed); 3′ cloning site BsrGI (not destroyed)
  Sequencing primers: 5′ cttccctgctggtctctgac; 3′ CACCATCGTGGAACAGTACG
Gene/Insert 2
  Gene/Insert name: Myogenin 5' homology arm
  Species: M. musculus (mouse)
  Insert size (bp): 702
  Mutation: Silent V205V mutation in myogenin gene to prevent Cas9-generated double-strand break.
  GenBank ID: NC_000067.6
  Cloning method: Restriction Enzyme; 5′ cloning site BamHI (not destroyed); 3′ cloning site NheI (not destroyed)
  Sequencing primers: 5′ M13-Rev; 3′ AAGCGCATGAACTCCTTGAT
Gene/Insert 3
  Gene/Insert name: Myogenin 3' homology arm (alt name: Myog)
  Species: M. musculus (mouse)
  Insert size (bp): 675
  GenBank ID: NC_000067.6
  Entrez Gene: Myog (a.k.a. MYF4, bHLHc3, myo)
  Cloning method: Restriction Enzyme; 5′ cloning site AscI (not destroyed); 3′ cloning site NotI (not destroyed)
  Sequencing primers: 5′ taggtccctcgaagaggttcacta; 3′ caaggcgattaagttgggtaacgccag
Terms and licenses: Academic/Nonprofit Terms; Industry Terms: Not Available to Industry
How to cite: Myog'-2A-mCherryNLS-PGK-Puro was a gift from Charles Gersbach (Addgene plasmid # 69548 ; http://n2t.net/addgene:69548 ; RRID:Addgene_69548)
