>Addgene plasmid #69548 | Myog'-2A-mCherryNLS-PGK-Puro | addgene partial sequence | sequence record 125627 | mCherry-R 5'-TTGGTCACCTTCAGCTTGG-3'
TCGCCCTCGATCTCGAACTCGTGGCCGTTCACGGAGCCCTCCATGTGCACCTTGAAGCGCATGAACTCCT
TGATGATGGCCATGTTATCCTCCTCGCCCTTGCTCACCATTGGCCCGGGATTCTCTTCGACATCCCCTGC
TTGTTTCAACAGGGAGAAGTTAGTGGCGCTAGCGTTGGGCATGGTTTCGTCTGGGAAGGCAACAGACATA
TCCTCCACCGTGATGCTGTCGACGATGGACGTAAGGGAGTGCAGATTGTGGGCGTCTGTAGGGTCAGCCG
CGAGCAAATGATCTGCAAGAAAAAGTGGGAGAATGTTTCCTGGGCAACTGGTATGGGACCCTTGACACAG
ATTTTCCAGGACAAAATGGGTAAGGAAGACTCAGGAGTGTTCCCCGCCCCCAGGACACTAGTACTCCCCA
TGCTGTGTGTGTGCTTGTGGGGTTTTAAAAGTGGCTATCCCTAGGTGAAGCCAGGATATCCTAGGGCACA
GGGCACAGTTTTACAACACTGACTGAGTGATCCCCAGGGACCCCTGGGGCAGGAGCAGGCTCTTCTCTCT
GAGGTCAGAGACCAGCAGGGAAGTTGCTGGAGGCTCTGACTACTCTTTAGCTGGTCAAGGCTACCGGGAG
GCACAGGGTCTCCAGCCCACCATTTGGGGCCCTCAGGTCAGCAAGTTCCTAGAAAAGCTGCTGAAGGGTG
ATTGGGACAGGGCTTATGGTAAGGGTACAAGCCCAGCCTAGGTAGGGACTAAGGGATTTGAGCCATGTTA
CCAGGGTCAGGATTCACTTACCTCCTGGGTTGGGACCGAACTCCAGTGCATTGCCCCACTCCGGACTGCA
GGAGGCGCTG
