>Addgene plasmid #69548 | Myog'-2A-mCherryNLS-PGK-Puro | addgene partial sequence | sequence record 125629 | Puro-F2 5'-ctcggcttcaccgtcacc-3'
GTGCATGACCCGCAAGCCCGGTGCCTGACGCCCGCCCCACGACCCGCAGCGCCCGACCGAAAGGAGCGCA
CGACCCCATGCATCGATGATATCAGATCCCCGGGATGCAGAAATTGATGATCTATTAAACAATAAAGATG
TCCACTAAAATGGAAGTTTTTCCTGTCATACTTTGTTAAGAAGGGTGAGAACAGAGTACCTACATTTTGA
ATGGAAGGATTGGAGCTACGGGGGTGGGGGTGGGGTGGGATTAGATAAATGCCTGCTCTTTACTGAAGGC
TCTTTACTATTGCTTTATGATAATGTTTCATAGTTGGATATCATAATTTAAACAAGCAAAACCAAATTAA
GGGCCAGCTCATTCCTCCCACTCATGATCTATAGATCTATAGATCTCTCGTGGGATCATTGTTTTTCTCT
TGATTCCCACTTTGTGGTTCTAAGTACTGTGGTTTCCAAATGTGTCAGTTTCATAGCCTGAAGAACGAGA
TCAGCAGCCTCTGTTCCACATACACTTCATTCTCAGTATTGTTTTGCCAAGTTCTAATTCCATCAGAAGC
TGGTCGAGATCCGGAACCCTTAATATAACTTCGTATAATGTATGCTATACGAAGTTATTAGGTCCCTCGA
AGAGGTTCACTAGGCGCGCCGATTGTCTGTCAGGCTGGGTGTGCATGTGAGCCCCC
